Addgene plasmid #166168: pDONR221-DHTKD1
Purpose: Gateway entry vector for N. furzeri DHTKD1
Depositing lab: Daniel Jarosz. Depositing organization: Stanford University. Publication: Tissue-specific landscape of protein aggregation and quality control in an aging vertebrate. Chen YR, Harel I, Singh PP, Ziv I, Moses E, Goshtchevsky U, Machado BE, Brunet A, Jarosz DF. Dev Cell. 2024 Jul 22;59(14):1892-1911.e13. doi: 10.1016/j.devcel.2024.04.014. Epub 2024 May 28. PubMed 38810654.
Backbone
  Vector backbone: pDONR221
  Vector type: Gateway Entry Vector
Growth in bacteria
  Bacterial resistance: Kanamycin, 50 μg/mL
  Growth temperature: 37°C
  Growth strain: DH5alpha
  Copy number: High Copy
Gene/Insert
  Gene/Insert name: DHTKD1
  Species: N. furzeri
  Insert size (bp): 2769
  Cloning method: Gateway Cloning
Terms and licenses: Academic/Nonprofit Terms; Industry Terms: Not Available to Industry
Depositor comments: Stopless entry clone. Please visit https://doi.org/10.1101/2022.02.26.482120 for bioRxiv preprint. Also see Harel and Chen et al. 2024 (https://doi.org/10.1016/j.celrep.2023.112787)
How to cite: pDONR221-DHTKD1 was a gift from Daniel Jarosz (Addgene plasmid # 166168 ; http://n2t.net/addgene:166168 ; RRID:Addgene_166168)
