[The description below was written by a language model from this plasmid's Addgene catalogue record and pLannotate feature annotations shown in this document.]
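Description:
pDONR221-DHTKD1 is a Gateway entry clone built on the pDONR221 backbone that carries the coding sequence of DHTKD1 from the turquoise killifish Nothobranchius furzeri. The sequenced plasmid is 5,331 nt and is maintained in E. coli as a high-copy plasmid through a ColE1/pUC-type origin, with selection by a kanamycin resistance gene (aminoglycoside phosphotransferase). The rrnB T1 and T2 terminators in the backbone insulate the cloning region from read-through transcription. The short lacZα and lacI fragments picked up by the annotation appear to be backbone remnants rather than functional elements.

The insert is recorded as 2,769 bp and sits between attL1 and attL2, the recombination sites used in the Gateway LR reaction to move an insert directionally into attR-containing destination vectors. The automated annotation labels the open reading frame by its similarity to mouse Dhtkd1, a 2-oxoglutarate dehydrogenase E1-like protein. This reflects homology matching only, since the catalogue entry gives the species as N. furzeri; the homology hit also covers slightly less than the stated insert length. The depositor notes that this is a stopless entry clone, meaning the ORF lacks its stop codon and can be fused in frame to C-terminal tags or reporters supplied by the destination vector. The entry vector has no promoter positioned to express the gene: the only one annotated is a T7 promoter just outside attL2, oriented back toward the insert, so expression depends on the chosen destination vector. The plasmid serves as a transferable source of killifish DHTKD1 for building expression constructs, and it was deposited with a study of protein aggregation and quality control in an aging vertebrate.
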