Features (pLannotate 1.2.2; 10 found; start..end, strand, type, name):
    106..149     +  terminator     rrnB T1 terminator: Escherichia coli rrnB; transcription terminator T1 from the E. coli rrnB gene
    196..232     -  CDS            lacZα (fragment): LacZα fragment of β-galactosidase; lacZ fragment
    248..347     +  protein_bind   attL1: mutant version of attL; recombination site for the Gateway® LR reaction LR Clonase™
    443..3133    +  CDS            Dhtkd1: DHTK1_MOUSE - Also known as Kiaa1630. Experimental evidence at protein level: Swiss-Prot protein existence level 1. The 2-oxoglutarate dehydrogenase complex catalyzes the overall conversion of 2-oxoglutarate to succinyl-CoA and CO(2). It contains multiple copies of three enzymatic components: 2-oxoglutarate dehydrogenase (E1), dihydrolipoamide succinyltransferase (E2) and lipoamide dehydrogenase (E3) (By similarity). From Mus musculus (Mouse).
   3135..3234    -  protein_bind   attL2: mutant version of attL; recombination site for the Gateway® LR reaction LR Clonase™
   3252..3270    -  promoter       T7 promoter: promoter for bacteriophage T7 RNA polymerase
   3404..4213    +  CDS            KanR: aminoglycoside phosphotransferase; aph(3')-Ia; confers resistance to kanamycin in bacteria or G418 (Geneticin®) in eukaryotes
   4360..4948    +  rep_origin     ori: high-copy-number ColE1/pMB1/pBR322/pUC origin of replication
   5131..5223    +  CDS            lacI (fragment): lac repressor; lacI; The lac repressor binds to the lac operator to inhibit transcription in E. coli. This inhibition can be relieved by adding lactose or isopropyl-β-D-thiogalactopyranoside (IPTG).
   5278..5305    -  terminator     rrnB T2 terminator: transcription terminator T2 from the E. coli rrnB gene
>Addgene plasmid #166168 | pDONR221-DHTKD1 | addgene full sequence | sequence record 329890 | Addgene NGS Result
GGCGGGCGTCCTGCCCGCCACCCTCCGGGCCGTTGCTTCACAACGTTCAAATCCGCTCCCGGCGGATTTG
TCCTACTCAGGAGAGCGTTCACCGACAAACAACAGATAAAACGAAAGGCCCAGTCTTCCGACTGAGCCTT
TCGTTTTATTTGATGCCTGGCAGTTCCCTACTCTCGCGTTAACGCTAGCATGGATGTTTTCCCAGTCACG
ACGTTGTAAAACGACGGCCAGTCTTAAGCTCGGGCCCCAAATAATGATTTTATTTTGACTGATAGTGACC
TGTTCGTTGCAACAAATTGATGAGCAATGCTTTTTTATAATGCCAACTTTGTACAAAAAAGCAGGCTTCG
AAGGAGATAACAAAATGTCGGCGGTGCTTCTTCTGAAAACGTTGCTGTGCAGGCTGCCACCGAGAGCCTC
TCGGCAAGTCTTCGGCTGCTTTTACCACACCGAGAGAGGCGTGTACGGGTACCAACCCAAGCAGGTTGTC
CGGGACCAAACGTTGCAGCTCGAGCGTATCGCTGCTCTAAACCAAGATCATGGTCTGGCTCGTCTGGTGG
AGGCATACAGAGTACATGGACACAAGGCTGCTAAGATTAACCCCCTACTTCCCCACCAGCCGGTTGTTGA
CACAGTCCAGGAGATCCACATGCTGTCCGGTACCATGAGGGGAACGCGCAACACATCAGGTCTGCGGCAC
TTCGGACAGCCCCAGGCTCCAATAGAAGAAGTTCAGGCCTACCTAGAGAAAGTTTACTGTGGGTTCCTGT
CGGTGGAGACCAGCCAGCTGAGCAGCATGGAGGAGAGGGAGTGGTTCGCTGACCGCTTTGAGGAGCTCAA
GAGCAAAAGCTTCTCTCCAGGTGAGAGGAAACACCTGGCCAAGCTCATGCTGGAGTCTCAGGAATTCGAT
CACTTTCTGGCCACTAAGTTTGCGACAGTGAAGCGTTATGGAGGAGAAGGAGCAGAGAGCATGATGGGGT
TTTTCCACGAGCTTTTCCACCAGTCGGCCCACAGCGGCGTTACCGACATCGTCATTGGGATGCCTCACAG
GGGCCGGCTCAACCTCCTGACCGGCCTCCTCCAGTTTCCACCAGAGCTGATGTTCCGTAAGATGCGTGGC
CTCAGCGAGTTCCCCGATACCTCGCCTTCCATCGGGGACGTTCTGTCCCACCTCACCTCCTCGGTGGAGT
TGGATGTAGGAGCAGGACACCCCCTTCATGTCACCTTGCTCCCGAACCCGTCTCACCTGGAGGCCATCAA
CCCCGTGGCTCAGGGCAAAACCCGCGCCAGGCAGCAGCTCAGGAAAGAGGGCGACTATTCCCCCGAGGAA
AACGCTCAGCCTGGGGACCAGGTCATCTGTTTACAGGTCCATGGGGATGGCTCCTTCACCGGTCAGGGCA
TTGTTCCAGAAACCTTGACTCTTTCAAATCTCCCCCACTACAGAGTTGGTGGGAGCATCCATCTCATTGT
GAACAACCAAGTGGGTTATACCACTCCGTCAGAAAGAGGGAGGTCCTCTCTGTACTGCAGCGATGTTGGT
AAGATGGTGAACTGTGCCGTGATCCATGTAAATGGAGATGAAGCTGAGGAAGTGCTGAGGGCCACTCGGC
TGGCCGTGGACTACCAGCGACATTTCAGAAAGGATATCATCCTGGATCTGATCTGCTACCGGCAGTGGGG
CCACAACGAGCTGGATGAGCCTTTCTTCACCAACCCGGCCATGTACAAGATCATCAGGTCCCGTAAGAGC
GTCCCTGACTCCTACACTGACCAGCTGATCTCAGAGGGTCTGATGAACGAGGAGGAGCGGGCCGGGATCA
AGTCCAAATATTTCAGCATGCTCAACGAAAAGCTGTCCAACATGACGCTGTACAGTCCTCCGCCCACCAA
CCTGCAGGGTCGCTGGGGGGATCTGGTGGAGCCTCAGGCCAGAGTCACCACCTGGGACACGGGGGTCCCC
GTCCCACTGCTGCAGTTCATTGGTGCAAAATCGGTGGACATCCCTGAACAAGTGCAGCTGCACAGCCACC
TGCTGAAAACCCACGTACAGGCTCGGCTGCAAAAGCTAGAGGCCGGATCCAAACTAGACTGGTCCACAGC
AGAAGCCCTGGCATTTGGGTCTCTTCTCATTCAGGGCTTTAATATTCGAATAAGTGGACAGGACGTTGGG
AGAGGAACGTTCAGTCAGAGACACGCCATGGTGGTTTGTCAGGACACCAACGACACGTACATCCCTCTCA
ACCACATCAGCCCCCAGCAGACGGCGTTTCTGGAGGTGTGTAACAGCCCGTTGTCTGAAGAGGCGGTTCT
TGGGTTTGAATACGGAATGAGCATCGCTCAGCCGAAGCTCCTGCCTATCTGGGAAGCTCAGTTTGGAGAT
TTCTTCAATGGAGCGCAGATCATCTTTGATACGTTCATATCTGGAGGCGAAGCTAAGTGGCTGCTTCAGT
GTGGGATGGTGATCCTGCTGCCTCACGGCTACGACGGAGCTGGACCCGAACACTCGTCCTGCCGGATGGA
GCGCTTCCTCCAGATGTGTGACAGTAAAGAGGAGGGGGTGGATGGTGACAGTGTGAACATGGCAGTGGTG
AACCCCACCACCTCCGCACAGTACTTCCACCTGCTCAGGAGGCAGATGGTTCGAAACTTCCGCAAACCTC
TCATCGTGGTGGGACCCAAGATGCTGCTCAGATTCTCTGGAGCAGCGTCCAGCCTGAGTGAACTAGCACC
AGGAACAGCCTTCAGGCCGGTGTTGGGAGACGATTCTGTCCCAGCAGAAAGTGTCCAAAAGGTGGTGCTG
TGTTCTGGGAAGCATTACTATGCCCTGCTGAAACAGAGGGAGACCTCAGCAGCCAATCAGAGTGCAGCAA
TCCTCCGTTTGGAGGAGTTGTGTCCGTTCCCTCTGCACACTCTTCAGCAGGAGCTCAAAAAGTACCCTAA
TGCCAAAGAGTTTATTTGGAGTCAGGAAGAGCCTCAGAACATGGGTCCCTGGTCCTTCGTGGCCCCCAGG
TTTGAGAAGCAGCTGGCCTGTAAGCTCCGGTTGGTGAGTCGACCGGCCCTGCCCGCCCCTGCTGTCGGTA
TCGGGACCCTTCACCATCAGCAGCAGGAGGCCATCCTCACAGCTACGTTTTCCGACCCAGCTTTCTTGTA
CAAAGTTGGCATTATAAGAAAGCATTGCTTATCAATTTGTTGCAACGAACAGGTCACTATCAGTCAAAAT
AAAATCATTATTTGCCATCCAGCTGATATCCCCTATAGTGAGTCGTATTACATGGTCATAGCTGTTTCCT
GGCAGCTCTGGCCCGTGTCTCAAAATCTCTGATGTTACATTGCACAAGATAAAAATATATCATCATGAAC
AATAAAACTGTCTGCTTACATAAACAGTAATACAAGGGGTGTTATGAGCCATATTCAACGGGAAACGTCG
AGGCCGCGATTAAATTCCAACATGGATGCTGATTTATATGGGTATAAATGGGCTCGCGATAATGTCGGGC
AATCAGGTGCGACAATCTATCGCTTGTATGGGAAGCCCGATGCGCCAGAGTTGTTTCTGAAACATGGCAA
AGGTAGCGTTGCCAATGATGTTACAGATGAGATGGTCAGACTAAACTGGCTGACGGAATTTATGCCTCTT
CCGACCATCAAGCATTTTATCCGTACTCCTGATGATGCATGGTTACTCACCACTGCGATCCCCGGAAAAA
CAGCATTCCAGGTATTAGAAGAATATCCTGATTCAGGTGAAAATATTGTTGATGCGCTGGCAGTGTTCCT
GCGCCGGTTGCATTCGATTCCTGTTTGTAATTGTCCTTTTAACAGCGATCGCGTATTTCGTCTCGCTCAG
GCGCAATCACGAATGAATAACGGTTTGGTTGATGCGAGTGATTTTGATGACGAGCGTAATGGCTGGCCTG
TTGAACAAGTCTGGAAAGAAATGCATAAACTTTTGCCATTCTCACCGGATTCAGTCGTCACTCATGGTGA
TTTCTCACTTGATAACCTTATTTTTGACGAGGGGAAATTAATAGGTTGTATTGATGTTGGACGAGTCGGA
ATCGCAGACCGATACCAGGATCTTGCCATCCTATGGAACTGCCTCGGTGAGTTTTCTCCTTCATTACAGA
AACGGCTTTTTCAAAAATATGGTATTGATAATCCTGATATGAATAAATTGCAGTTTCATTTGATGCTCGA
TGAGTTTTTCTAATCAGAATTGGTTAATTGGTTGTAACACTGGCAGAGCATTACGCTGACTTGACGGGAC
GGCGCAAGCTCATGACCAAAATCCCTTAACGTGAGTTACGCGTCGTTCCACTGAGCGTCAGACCCCGTAG
AAAAGATCAAAGGATCTTCTTGAGATCCTTTTTTTCTGCGCGTAATCTGCTGCTTGCAAACAAAAAAACC
ACCGCTACCAGCGGTGGTTTGTTTGCCGGATCAAGAGCTACCAACTCTTTTTCCGAAGGTAACTGGCTTC
AGCAGAGCGCAGATACCAAATACTGTTCTTCTAGTGTAGCCGTAGTTAGGCCACCACTTCAAGAACTCTG
TAGCACCGCCTACATACCTCGCTCTGCTAATCCTGTTACCAGTGGCTGCTGCCAGTGGCGATAAGTCGTG
TCTTACCGGGTTGGACTCAAGACGATAGTTACCGGATAAGGCGCAGCGGTCGGGCTGAACGGGGGGTTCG
TGCACACAGCCCAGCTTGGAGCGAACGACCTACACCGAACTGAGATACCTACAGCGTGAGCTATGAGAAA
GCGCCACGCTTCCCGAAGGGAGAAAGGCGGACAGGTATCCGGTAAGCGGCAGGGTCGGAACAGGAGAGCG
CACGAGGGAGCTTCCAGGGGGAAACGCCTGGTATCTTTATAGTCCTGTCGGGTTTCGCCACCTCTGACTT
GAGCGTCGATTTTTGTGATGCTCGTCAGGGGGGCGGAGCCTATGGAAAAACGCCAGCAACGCGGCCTTTT
TACGGTTCCTGGCCTTTTGCTGGCCTTTTGCTCACATGTTCTTTCCTGCGTTATCCCCTGATTCTGTGGA
TAACCGTATTACCGCCTTTGAGTGAGCTGATACCGCTCGCCGCAGCCGAACGACCGAGCGCAGCGAGTCA
GTGAGCGAGGAAGCGGAAGAGCGCCCAATACGCAAACCGCCTCTCCCCGCGCGTTGGCCGATTCATTAAT
GCAGCTGGCACGACAGGTTTCCCGACTGGAAAGCGGGCAGTGAGCGCAACGCAATTAATACGCGTACCGC
TAGCCAGGAAGAGTTTGTAGAAACGCAAAAAGGCCATCCGTCAGGATGGCCTTCTGCTTAGTTTGATGCC
TGGCAGTTTAT
