>Addgene plasmid #166168 | pDONR221-DHTKD1 | depositor partial sequence | sequence record 322717 | insert sequence
ATGTCGGCGGTGCTTCTTCTGAAAACGTTGCTGTGCAGGCTGCCACCGAGAGCCTCTCGGCAAGTCTTCG
GCTGCTTTTACCACACCGAGAGAGGCGTGTACGGGTACCAACCCAAGCAGGTTGTCCGGGACCAAACGTT
GCAGCTCGAGCGTATCGCTGCTCTAAACCAAGATCATGGTCTGGCTCGTCTGGTGGAGGCATACAGAGTA
CATGGACACAAGGCTGCTAAGATTAACCCCCTACTTCCCCACCAGCCGGTTGTTGACACAGTCCAGGAGA
TCCACATGCTGTCCGGTACCATGAGGGGAACGCGCAACACATCAGGTCTGCGGCACTTCGGACAGCCCCA
GGCTCCAATAGAAGAAGTTCAGGCCTACCTAGAGAAAGTTTACTGTGGGTTCCTGTCGGTGGAGACCAGC
CAGCTGAGCAGCATGGAGGAGAGGGAGTGGTTCGCTGACCGCTTTGAGGAGCTCAAGAGCAAAAGCTTCT
CTCCAGGTGAGAGGAAACACCTGGCCAAGCTCATGCTGGAGTCTCAGGAATTCGATCACTTTCTGGCCAC
TAAGTTTGCGACAGTGAAGCGTTATGGAGGAGAAGGAGCAGAGAGCATGATGGGGTTTTTCCACGAGCTT
TTCCACCAGTCGGCCCACAGCGGCGTTACCGACATCGTCATTGGGATGCCTCACAGGGGCCGGCTCAACC
TCCTGACCGGCCTCCTCCAGTTTCCACCAGAGCTGATGTTCCGTAAGATGCGTGGCCTCAGCGAGTTCCC
CGATACCTCGCCTTCCATCGGGGACGTTCTGTCCCACCTCACCTCCTCGGTGGAGTTGGATGTAGGAGCA
GGACACCCCCTTCATGTCACCTTGCTCCCGAACCCGTCTCACCTGGAGGCCATCAACCCCGTGGCTCAGG
GCAAAACCCGCGCCAGGCAGCAGCTCAGGAAAGAGGGCGACTATTCCCCCGAGGAAAACGCTCAGCCTGG
GGACCAGGTCATCTGTTTACAGGTCCATGGGGATGGCTCCTTCACCGGTCAGGGCATTGTTCCAGAAACC
TTGACTCTTTCAAATCTCCCCCACTACAGAGTTGGTGGGAGCATCCATCTCATTGTGAACAACCAAGTGG
GTTATACCACTCCGTCAGAAAGAGGGAGGTCCTCTCTGTACTGCAGCGATGTTGGTAAGATGGTGAACTG
TGCCGTGATCCATGTAAATGGAGATGAAGCTGAGGAAGTGCTGAGGGCCACTCGGCTGGCCGTGGACTAC
CAGCGACATTTCAGAAAGGATATCATCCTGGATCTGATCTGCTACCGGCAGTGGGGCCACAACGAGCTGG
ATGAGCCTTTCTTCACCAACCCGGCCATGTACAAGATCATCAGGTCCCGTAAGAGCGTCCCTGACTCCTA
CACTGACCAGCTGATCTCAGAGGGTCTGATGAACGAGGAGGAGCGGGCCGGGATCAAGTCCAAATATTTC
AGCATGCTCAACGAAAAGCTGTCCAACATGACGCTGTACAGTCCTCCGCCCACCAACCTGCAGGGTCGCT
GGGGGGATCTGGTGGAGCCTCAGGCCAGAGTCACCACCTGGGACACGGGGGTCCCCGTCCCACTGCTGCA
GTTCATTGGTGCAAAATCGGTGGACATCCCTGAACAAGTGCAGCTGCACAGCCACCTGCTGAAAACCCAC
GTACAGGCTCGGCTGCAAAAGCTAGAGGCCGGATCCAAACTAGACTGGTCCACAGCAGAAGCCCTGGCAT
TTGGGTCTCTTCTCATTCAGGGCTTTAATATTCGAATAAGTGGACAGGACGTTGGGAGAGGAACGTTCAG
TCAGAGACACGCCATGGTGGTTTGTCAGGACACCAACGACACGTACATCCCTCTCAACCACATCAGCCCC
CAGCAGACGGCGTTTCTGGAGGTGTGTAACAGCCCGTTGTCTGAAGAGGCGGTTCTTGGGTTTGAATACG
GAATGAGCATCGCTCAGCCGAAGCTCCTGCCTATCTGGGAAGCTCAGTTTGGAGATTTCTTCAATGGAGC
GCAGATCATCTTTGATACGTTCATATCTGGAGGCGAAGCTAAGTGGCTGCTTCAGTGTGGGATGGTGATC
CTGCTGCCTCACGGCTACGACGGAGCTGGACCCGAACACTCGTCCTGCCGGATGGAGCGCTTCCTCCAGA
TGTGTGACAGTAAAGAGGAGGGGGTGGATGGTGACAGTGTGAACATGGCAGTGGTGAACCCCACCACCTC
CGCACAGTACTTCCACCTGCTCAGGAGGCAGATGGTTCGAAACTTCCGCAAACCTCTCATCGTGGTGGGA
CCCAAGATGCTGCTCAGATTCTCTGGAGCAGCGTCCAGCCTGAGTGAACTAGCACCAGGAACAGCCTTCA
GGCCGGTGTTGGGAGACGATTCTGTCCCAGCAGAAAGTGTCCAAAAGGTGGTGCTGTGTTCTGGGAAGCA
TTACTATGCCCTGCTGAAACAGAGGGAGACCTCAGCAGCCAATCAGAGTGCAGCAATCCTCCGTTTGGAG
GAGTTGTGTCCGTTCCCTCTGCACACTCTTCAGCAGGAGCTCAAAAAGTACCCTAATGCCAAAGAGTTTA
TTTGGAGTCAGGAAGAGCCTCAGAACATGGGTCCCTGGTCCTTCGTGGCCCCCAGGTTTGAGAAGCAGCT
GGCCTGTAAGCTCCGGTTGGTGAGTCGACCGGCCCTGCCCGCCCCTGCTGTCGGTATCGGGACCCTTCAC
CATCAGCAGCAGGAGGCCATCCTCACAGCTACGTTTTCC
